LOCUS       Exported 8584 bp ds-DNA circular SYN 01-MAR-2022
DEFINITION  Encodes codon-optimized AF mutant of M. mazei pyrrolysine (Pyl) tRNA
            synthetase fused to a nuclear export signal (NESPylRSAF),tRNACUAPyl.
ACCESSION   .
VERSION     .
KEYWORDS    pcDNA3.1(+)_U6 tRNAPyl_CMV NESPylRS(AF)_IRES_eRF1(E55D)-HA
SOURCE      synthetic DNA construct
  ORGANISM  synthetic DNA construct
REFERENCE   1 (bases 1 to 8584)
  AUTHORS   Arsic A, Hagemann C, Stajkovic N, Schubert T, Nikic-Spiegel I
  TITLE     Minimal genetically encoded tags for fluorescent protein labeling in
            living neurons.
  JOURNAL   Nat Commun. 2022 Jan 14;13(1):314. doi: 10.1038/s41467-022-27956-y.
  PUBMED    35031604
REFERENCE   2 (bases 1 to 8584)
  AUTHORS   .
  TITLE     Direct Submission
  JOURNAL   Exported Mar 1, 2022 from SnapGene Server 1.1.58
            http://www.snapgene.com
FEATURES             Location/Qualifiers
     source          1..8584
                     /organism="synthetic DNA construct"
                     /mol_type="other DNA"
     enhancer        7..386
                     /label=CMV enhancer
                     /note="human cytomegalovirus immediate early enhancer"
     promoter        387..590
                     /label=CMV promoter
                     /note="human cytomegalovirus (CMV) immediate early
                     promoter"
     primer_bind     541..561
                     /label=CMV-F
                     /note="Human CMV immediate early promoter, forward primer"
     primer_bind     635..654
                     /label=T7
                     /note="T7 promoter, forward primer"
     promoter        635..653
                     /label=T7 promoter
                     /note="promoter for bacteriophage T7 RNA polymerase"
     regulatory      673..682
                     /regulatory_class="other"
                     /note="vertebrate consensus sequence for strong initiation
                     of translation (Kozak, 1987)"
     CDS             703..729
                     /codon_start=1
                     /product="nuclear export signal from the HIV Rev protein
                     (Fischer et al., 1995)"
                     /label=NES
                     /translation="LPPLERLTL"
     misc_feature    2119..2670
                     /label=IRES
                     /note="internal ribosome entry site (IRES) of the
                     encephalomyocarditis virus (EMCV)"
     primer_bind     complement(2263..2280)
                     /label=IRES reverse
                     /note="IRES internal ribosome entry site, reverse primer.
                     Also called pCDH-rev"
     primer_bind     2490..2509
                     /label=IRES-F
                     /note="IRES internal ribosome entry site, forward primer"
     regulatory      2695..2704
                     /regulatory_class="other"
                     /note="vertebrate consensus sequence for strong initiation
                     of translation (Kozak, 1987)"
     CDS             2725..2751
                     /codon_start=1
                     /product="nuclear export signal from the HIV Rev protein
                     (Fischer et al., 1995)"
                     /label=NES
                     /translation="LPPLERLTL"
     CDS             2755..2796
                     /codon_start=1
                     /product="epitope tag from simian virus 5"
                     /label=V5 tag
                     /translation="GKPIPNPLLGLDST"
     CDS             4105..4131
                     /codon_start=1
                     /product="HA (human influenza hemagglutinin) epitope tag"
                     /label=HA
                     /translation="YPYDVPDYA"
     primer_bind     complement(4182..4199)
                     /label=BGH-rev
                     /note="Bovine growth hormone terminator, reverse primer.
                     Also called BGH reverse"
     polyA_signal    4188..4412
                     /label=bGH poly(A) signal
                     /note="bovine growth hormone polyadenylation signal"
     rep_origin      4458..4886
                     /direction=RIGHT
                     /label=f1 ori
                     /note="f1 bacteriophage origin of replication; arrow
                     indicates direction of (+) strand synthesis"
     primer_bind     complement(4545..4564)
                     /label=F1ori-R
                     /note="F1 origin, reverse primer"
     primer_bind     4755..4776
                     /label=F1ori-F
                     /note="F1 origin, forward primer"
     primer_bind     complement(4895..4915)
                     /label=pBABE 3'
                     /note="SV40 enhancer, reverse primer for pBABE vectors"
     promoter        4900..5230
                     /label=SV40 promoter
                     /note="SV40 enhancer and early promoter"
     rep_origin      5081..5216
                     /label=SV40 ori
                     /note="SV40 origin of replication"
     primer_bind     5143..5162
                     /label=SV40pro-F
                     /note="SV40 promoter/origin, forward primer"
     promoter        5278..5325
                     /label=EM7 promoter
                     /note="synthetic bacterial promoter "
     CDS             5344..5718
                     /codon_start=1
                     /gene="Sh ble from Streptoalloteichus hindustanus"
                     /product="antibiotic-binding protein"
                     /label=BleoR
                     /note="confers resistance to bleomycin, phleomycin, and
                     Zeocin(TM)"
                     /translation="MAKLTSAVPVLTARDVAGAVEFWTDRLGFSRDFVEDDFAGVVRDD
                     VTLFISAVQDQVVPDNTLAWVWVRGLDELYAEWSEVVSTNFRDASGPAMTEIGEQPWGR
                     EFALRDPAGNCVHFVAEEQD"
     polyA_signal    5848..5969
                     /label=SV40 poly(A) signal
                     /note="SV40 polyadenylation signal"
     primer_bind     complement(5885..5904)
                     /label=SV40pA-R
                     /note="SV40 polyA, reverse primer"
     primer_bind     5939..5958
                     /label=EBV-rev
                     /note="SV40 polyA terminator, reverse primer"
     primer_bind     complement(6018..6034)
                     /label=M13 rev
                     /note="common sequencing primer, one of multiple similar
                     variants"
     primer_bind     complement(6018..6034)
                     /label=M13 Reverse
                     /note="In lacZ gene. Also called M13-rev"
     primer_bind     complement(6031..6053)
                     /label=M13/pUC Reverse
                     /note="In lacZ gene"
     protein_bind    6042..6058
                     /label=lac operator
                     /bound_moiety="lac repressor encoded by lacI"
                     /note="The lac repressor binds to the lac operator to
                     inhibit transcription in E. coli. This inhibition can be
                     relieved by adding lactose or
                     isopropyl-beta-D-thiogalactopyranoside (IPTG)."
     promoter        complement(6066..6096)
                     /label=lac promoter
                     /note="promoter for the E. coli lac operon"
     protein_bind    6111..6132
                     /label=CAP binding site
                     /bound_moiety="E. coli catabolite activator protein"
                     /note="CAP binding activates transcription in the presence
                     of cAMP."
     primer_bind     complement(6249..6266)
                     /label=L4440
                     /note="L4440 vector, forward primer"
     rep_origin      complement(6420..7008)
                     /direction=LEFT
                     /label=ori
                     /note="high-copy-number ColE1/pMB1/pBR322/pUC origin of
                     replication"
     primer_bind     complement(6500..6519)
                     /label=pBR322ori-F
                     /note="pBR322 origin, forward primer"
     CDS             complement(7179..8039)
                     /codon_start=1
                     /gene="bla"
                     /product="beta-lactamase"
                     /label=AmpR
                     /note="confers resistance to ampicillin, carbenicillin, and
                     related antibiotics"
                     /translation="MSIQHFRVALIPFFAAFCLPVFAHPETLVKVKDAEDQLGARVGYI
                     ELDLNSGKILESFRPEERFPMMSTFKVLLCGAVLSRIDAGQEQLGRRIHYSQNDLVEYS
                     PVTEKHLTDGMTVRELCSAAITMSDNTAANLLLTTIGGPKELTAFLHNMGDHVTRLDRW
                     EPELNEAIPNDERDTTMPVAMATTLRKLLTGELLTLASRQQLIDWMEADKVAGPLLRSA
                     LPAGWFIADKSGAGERGSRGIIAALGPDGKPSRIVVIYTTGSQATMDERNRQIAEIGAS
                     LIKHW"
     primer_bind     7802..7821
                     /label=Amp-R
                     /note="Ampicillin resistance gene, reverse primer"
     promoter        complement(8040..8144)
                     /gene="bla"
                     /label=AmpR promoter
     promoter        complement(8276..8516)
                     /label=U6 promoter
                     /note="RNA polymerase III promoter for human U6 snRNA"
     primer_bind     complement(8326..8345)
                     /label=LKO.1 5'
                     /note="Human U6 promoter, forward primer"
     primer_bind     complement(8496..8516)
                     /label=hU6-F
                     /note="Human U6 promoter, forward primer"
ORIGIN
        1 cgcgttgaca ttgattattg actagttatt aatagtaatc aattacgggg tcattagttc
       61 atagcccata tatggagttc cgcgttacat aacttacggt aaatggcccg cctggctgac
      121 cgcccaacga cccccgccca ttgacgtcaa taatgacgta tgttcccata gtaacgccaa
      181 tagggacttt ccattgacgt caatgggtgg agtatttacg gtaaactgcc cacttggcag
      241 tacatcaagt gtatcatatg ccaagtacgc cccctattga cgtcaatgac ggtaaatggc
      301 ccgcctggca ttatgcccag tacatgacct tatgggactt tcctacttgg cagtacatct
      361 acgtattagt catcgctatt accatggtga tgcggttttg gcagtacatc aatgggcgtg
      421 gatagcggtt tgactcacgg ggatttccaa gtctccaccc cattgacgtc aatgggagtt
      481 tgttttggca ccaaaatcaa cgggactttc caaaatgtcg taacaactcc gccccattga
      541 cgcaaatggg cggtaggcgt gtacggtggg aggtctatat aagcagagct ctctggctaa
      601 ctagagaacc cactgcttac tggcttatcg aaattaatac gactcactat agggagaccc
      661 aagctggcta gcgccaccat ggcttgccct gtgcctctgc agctgcctcc cctggaacgc
      721 ctgaccctgg acgataagaa accactgaac accctgatta gcgccaccgg cctgtggatg
      781 tccaggaccg gcacaatcca caagatcaag caccacgagg tgagcagatc caaaatctac
      841 atcgagatgg cctgcggcga ccacctggtg gtgaacaaca gcaggagcag caggaccgcc
      901 cgggccctga ggcaccacaa gtatcgcaag acatgcaagc ggtgtcgcgt gtccgacgag
      961 gatctgaaca agttcctgac caaggccaat gaggatcaga catccgtgaa ggtgaaggtg
     1021 gtgtctgccc caacccggac aaagaaggca atgccaaaga gcgtggccag ggcccccaag
     1081 cctctggaga acaccgaggc agcacaggca cagccatctg gcagcaagtt tagcccagca
     1141 atccccgtga gcacccagga gtccgtgtct gtgcctgcca gcgtgtccac atctatctct
     1201 agcatctcta ccggagcaac agccagcgcc ctggtgaagg gcaacaccaa tcctatcaca
     1261 agcatgtccg ccccagtgca ggccagcgcc cctgccctga ccaagtccca gacagaccgc
     1321 ctggaggtgc tgctgaaccc taaggatgag atcagcctga acagcggcaa gccattcagg
     1381 gagctggagt ccgagctgct gtctaggaga aagaaggacc tgcagcaaat ctacgccgag
     1441 gagagggaga actatctggg caagctggag agggagatca ccagattctt tgtggataga
     1501 ggctttctgg agatcaagtc cccaatcctg atccccctgg agtacatcga gcggatgggc
     1561 atcgacaacg atacagagct gtctaagcag attttcaggg tggacaagaa tttttgcctg
     1621 aggcccatgc tggccccaaa cctggccaat tacctgagga agctggaccg cgccctgccc
     1681 gaccccatca agattttcga gatcggccca tgttatagaa aggagtctga tggcaaggag
     1741 cacctggagg agtttaccat gctgaatttt tgccagatgg gctctggctg tacccgggag
     1801 aacctggaga gcatcatcac agacttcctg aatcacctgg gcatcgactt taagatcgtg
     1861 ggcgatagct gtatggtgtt tggcgacaca ctggatgtga tgcacggcga tctggagctg
     1921 tcctctgccg tggtgggacc tatcccactg gacagggagt ggggcatcga taagccctgg
     1981 atcggagcag gattcggcct ggagcgcctg ctgaaggtga agcacgactt taagaacatc
     2041 aagcgggctg ccagaagcga aagttattac aatgggatta gcacaaacct gtgaaagctt
     2101 ggtaccgagc tcggatccac gttactggcc gaagccgctt ggaataaggc cggtgtgcgt
     2161 ttgtctatat gttattttcc accatattgc cgtcttttgg caatgtgagg gcccggaaac
     2221 ctggccctgt cttcttgacg agcattccta ggggtctttc ccctctcgcc aaaggaatgc
     2281 aaggtctgtt gaatgtcgtg aaggaagcag ttcctctgga agcttcttga agacaaacaa
     2341 cgtctgtagc gaccctttgc aggcagcgga accccccacc tggcgacagg tgcctctgcg
     2401 gccaaaagcc acgtgtataa gatacacctg caaaggcggc acaaccccag tgccacgttg
     2461 tgagttggat agttgtggaa agagtcaaat ggctctcctc aagcgtattc aacaaggggc
     2521 tgaaggatgc ccagaaggta ccccattgta tgggatctga tctggggcct cggtgcacat
     2581 gctttacatg tgtttagtcg aggttaaaaa acgtctaggc cccccgaacc acggggacgt
     2641 ggttttcctt tgaaaaacac gatgataata gaattcagac ccaagctggc tagcgccacc
     2701 atggcgtgcc cggtgccgct gcagctgccg ccgctggaac gcctgaccct ggatggcaag
     2761 cctattccca accccctgct gggcctggat agcaccgctg acgacccctc cgctgccgat
     2821 agaaacgtgg aaatctggaa gatcaagaaa ctgattaaga gcctggaggc tgccagagga
     2881 aacggcacca gcatgatctc cctgattatc cctcccaagg atcagatcag cagggtcgct
     2941 aagatgctcg ccgatgattt cggcaccgcc agcaatatca agagcagggt gaacagactg
     3001 agcgtgctgg gcgccattac cagcgtgcag cagagactga agctgtacaa caaggtgccc
     3061 cccaacggac tggtggtgta ctgtggaacc atcgtgaccg aagagggcaa ggaaaaaaaa
     3121 gtgaacatcg acttcgagcc cttcaaaccc atcaacacct ccctctacct gtgcgacaat
     3181 aagttccaca ccgaggccct gacagctctg ctcagcgacg actccaagtt cggcttcatt
     3241 gtgatcgacg gaagcggcgc tctgttcgga accctgcagg gcaacaccag ggaggtgctc
     3301 cacaagttca ccgtggacct gcctaaaaag cacggcagag gcggccagag cgctctgaga
     3361 ttcgccaggc tgagaatgga gaagaggcac aactacgtga gaaaggtggc cgaaaccgcc
     3421 gtgcagctgt tcattagcgg cgacaaggtg aacgtggccg gcctggtgct ggccggctcc
     3481 gccgacttta agaccgagct gtcccagagc gatatgttcg atcagaggct gcaaagcaag
     3541 gtgctgaagc tggtggacat cagctacgga ggcgagaacg gcttcaacca ggccatcgaa
     3601 ctcagcaccg aggtgctgag caacgtgaaa ttcattcaag agaagaagct catcggcagg
     3661 tacttcgacg agatcagcca ggataccggc aagtactgct ttggagtgga ggataccctg
     3721 aaggccctgg agatgggcgc cgtggagatc ctgattgtgt acgagaatct ggacatcatg
     3781 agatatgtgc tccactgcca gggcaccgag gaggagaaaa tcctgtacct cacccccgag
     3841 caggagaagg acaaaagcca cttcaccgat aaggagaccg gccaggaaca cgagctgatt
     3901 gagtccatgc ccctgctgga gtggtttgcc aacaactaca agaaattcgg cgccaccctc
     3961 gagatcgtca ccgacaagtc ccaggaaggc tcccagttcg tcaagggctt cggcggcatc
     4021 ggaggcatcc tcaggtacag ggtcgacttc cagggcatgg agtatcaggg cggcgacgac
     4081 gagttcttcg atctggacga ctactaccca tacgatgttc cagattacgc ttaatgagcg
     4141 gccgctcgag tctagagggc ccgtttaaac ccgctgatca gcctcgactg tgccttctag
     4201 ttgccagcca tctgttgttt gcccctcccc cgtgccttcc ttgaccctgg aaggtgccac
     4261 tcccactgtc ctttcctaat aaaatgagga aattgcatcg cattgtctga gtaggtgtca
     4321 ttctattctg gggggtgggg tggggcagga cagcaagggg gaggattggg aagacaatag
     4381 caggcatgct ggggatgcgg tgggctctat ggcttctgag gcggaaagaa ccagctgggg
     4441 ctctaggggg tatccccnnn nnnnnnnnnn nnnnnnnnnn nnnnnnnnnn nnnnnnnnnn
     4501 nnnnnnnnnn nnnnnnnnnn nnnnnnnnnn nnnnnnnnnn nnnnnnnnnn nnnnnnnnnn
     4561 nnnnnnnnnn nnnnnnnnnn ncgccggctt tccccgtcaa gctctaaatc ggggcannnn
     4621 nnnnnnnnnn nnnnnnnnnn nnnnnnnnnn nnnnnnnnnn nnnnnnnnnn nnnannnnnn
     4681 nnnnnnnnnn nnnnnnnnnn nnnnnnnnnn nnnnnnnnnn nnncctttga cgttggagtc
     4741 cacgttcttt aatagtggac tcttgttcca aactggaaca acactcaacc ctatctcggt
     4801 ctattctttt gatttataag ggattttggg gatttcggcc tattggttaa aaaatgagct
     4861 gatttaacaa aaatttaacg cgaattaatt ctgtggaatg tgtgtcagtt agggtgtgga
     4921 aagtccccag gctccccagg caggcagaag tatgcaaagc atgcatctca attagtcagc
     4981 aaccaggtgt ggaaagtccc caggctcccc agcaggcaga agtatgcaaa gcatgcatct
     5041 caattagtca gcaaccatag tcccgcccct aactccgccc atcccgcccc taactccgcc
     5101 cagttccgcc cattctccgc cccatggctg actaattttt tttatttatg cagaggccga
     5161 ggccgcctct gcctctgagc tattccagaa gtagtgagga ggcttttttg gaggcctagg
     5221 cttttgcaaa aagctcccgg gagcttgtat atccattttc ggatctgatc agcacgtgtt
     5281 gacaattaat catcggcata gtatatcggc atagtataat acgacaaggt gaggaactaa
     5341 accatggcca agttgaccag tgccgttccg gtgctcaccg cgcgcgacgt cgccggagcg
     5401 gtcgagttct ggaccgaccg gctcgggttc tcccgggact tcgtggagga cgacttcgcc
     5461 ggtgtggtcc gggacgacgt gaccctgttc atcagcgcgg tccaggacca ggtggtgccg
     5521 gacaacaccc tggcctgggt gtgggtgcgc ggcctggacg agctgtacgc cgagtggtcg
     5581 gaggtcgtgt ccacgaactt ccgggacgcc tccgggccgg ccatgaccga gatcggcgag
     5641 cagccgtggg ggcgggagtt cgccctgcgc gacccggccg gcaactgcgt gcacttcgtg
     5701 gccgaggagc aggactgaca cgtgctacga gatttcgatt ccaccgccgc cttctatgaa
     5761 aggttgggct tcggaatcgt tttccgggac gccggctgga tgatcctcca gcgcggggat
     5821 ctcatgctgg agttcttcgc ccaccccaac ttgtttattg cagcttataa tggttacaaa
     5881 taaagcaata gcatcacaaa tttcacaaat aaagcatttt tttcactgca ttctagttgt
     5941 ggtttgtcca aactcatcaa tgtatcttat catgtctgta taccgtcgac ctctagctag
     6001 agcttggcgt aatcatggtc atagctgttt cctgtgtgaa attgttatcc gctcacaatt
     6061 ccacacaaca tacgagccgg aagcataaag tgtaaagcct ggggtgccta atgagtgagc
     6121 taactcacat taattgcgtt gcgctcactg cccgctttcc agtcgggaaa cctgtcgtgc
     6181 cagctgcatt aatgaatcgg ccaacgcgcg gggagaggcg gtttgcgtat tgggcgctct
     6241 tccgcttcct cgctcactga ctcgctgcgc tcggtcgttc ggctgcggcg agcggtatca
     6301 gctcactcaa aggcggtaat acggttatcc acagaatcag gggataacgc aggaaagaac
     6361 atgtgagcaa aaggccagca aaaggccagg aaccgtaaaa aggccgcgtt gctggcgttt
     6421 ttccataggc tccgcccccc tgacgagcat cacaaaaatc gacgctcaag tcagaggtgg
     6481 cgaaacccga caggactata aagataccag gcgtttcccc ctggaagctc cctcgtgcgc
     6541 tctcctgttc cgaccctgcc gcttaccgga tacctgtccg cctttctccc ttcgggaagc
     6601 gtggcgcttt ctcaatgctc acgctgtagg tatctcagtt cggtgtaggt cgttcgctcc
     6661 aagctgggct gtgtgcacga accccccgtt cagcccgacc gctgcgcctt atccggtaac
     6721 tatcgtcttg agtccaaccc ggtaagacac gacttatcgc cactggcagc agccactggt
     6781 aacaggatta gcagagcgag gtatgtaggc ggtgctacag agttcttgaa gtggtggcct
     6841 aactacggct acactagaag gacagtattt ggtatctgcg ctctgctgaa gccagttacc
     6901 ttcggaaaaa gagttggtag ctcttgatcc ggcaaacaaa ccaccgctgg tagcggtggt
     6961 ttttttgttt gcaagcagca gattacgcgc agaaaaaaag gatctcaaga agatcctttg
     7021 atcttttcta cggggtctga cgctcagtgg aacgaaaact cacgttaagg gattttggtc
     7081 atgagattat caaaaaggat cttcacctag atccttttaa attaaaaatg aagttttaaa
     7141 tcaatctaaa gtatatatga gtaaacttgg tctgacagtt accaatgctt aatcagtgag
     7201 gcacctatct cagcgatctg tctatttcgt tcatccatag ttgcctgact ccccgtcgtg
     7261 tagataacta cgatacggga gggcttacca tctggcccca gtgctgcaat gataccgcga
     7321 gacccacgct caccggctcc agatttatca gcaataaacc agccagccgg aagggccgag
     7381 cgcagaagtg gtcctgcaac tttatccgcc tccatccagt ctattaattg ttgccgggaa
     7441 gctagagtaa gtagttcgcc agttaatagt ttgcgcaacg ttgttgccat tgctacaggc
     7501 atcgtggtgt cacgctcgtc gtttggtatg gcttcattca gctccggttc ccaacgatca
     7561 aggcgagtta catgatcccc catgttgtgc aaaaaagcgg ttagctcctt cggtcctccg
     7621 atcgttgtca gaagtaagtt ggccgcagtg ttatcactca tggttatggc agcactgcat
     7681 aattctctta ctgtcatgcc atccgtaaga tgcttttctg tgactggtga gtactcaacc
     7741 aagtcattct gagaatagtg tatgcggcga ccgagttgct cttgcccggc gtcaatacgg
     7801 gataataccg cgccacatag cagaacttta aaagtgctca tcattggaaa acgttcttcg
     7861 gggcgaaaac tctcaaggat cttaccgctg ttgagatcca gttcgatgta acccactcgt
     7921 gcacccaact gatcttcagc atcttttact ttcaccagcg tttctgggtg agcaaaaaca
     7981 ggaaggcaaa atgccgcaaa aaagggaata agggcgacac ggaaatgttg aatactcata
     8041 ctcttccttt ttcaatatta ttgaagcatt tatcagggtt attgtctcat gagcggatac
     8101 atatttgaat gtatttagaa aaataaacaa ataggggttc cgcgcacatt tccccgaaaa
     8161 gtgccacctg acgtcgacgg atcgggagat ctaaaaaacg gaaaccccgg gaatctaacc
     8221 cggctgaacg gatttagagt ccattcgatc tacatgatca ggtttccggt gtttcgtcct
     8281 ttccacaaga tatataaagc caagaaatcg aaatactttc aagttacggt aagcatatga
     8341 tagtccattt taaaacataa ttttaaaact gcaaactacc caagaaatta ttactttcta
     8401 cgtcacgtat tttgtactaa tatctttgtg tttacagtca aattaattcc aattatctct
     8461 ctaacagcct tgtatcgtat atgcaaatat gaaggaatca tgggaaatag gccctccaat
     8521 tgcatgaaga atctgcttag ggttaggcgt tttgcgctgc ttcgcgatgt acgggccaga
     8581 tata
//
