>Addgene plasmid #182653 | pcDNA3.1(+)_U6 tRNAPyl_CMV NESPylRS(AF)_IRES_eRF1(E55D)-HA | addgene full sequence | sequence record 363026 | Addgene NGS Result
GGATTTTGCCGATTTCGGCCTATTGGTTAAAAAATGAGCTGATTTAACAAAAATTTAACGCGAATTAATT
CTGTGGAATGTGTGTCAGTTAGGGTGTGGAAAGTCCCCAGGCTCCCCAGCAGGCAGAAGTATGCAAAGCA
TGCATCTCAATTAGTCAGCAACCAGGTGTGGAAAGTCCCCAGGCTCCCCAGCAGGCAGAAGTATGCAAAG
CATGCATCTCAATTAGTCAGCAACCATAGTCCCGCCCCTAACTCCGCCCATCCCGCCCCTAACTCCGCCC
AGTTCCGCCCATTCTCCGCCCCATGGCTGACTAATTTTTTTTATTTATGCAGAGGCCGAGGCCGCCTCTG
CCTCTGAGCTATTCCAGAAGTAGTGAGGAGGCTTTTTTGGAGGCCTAGGCTTTTGCAAAAAGCTCCCGGG
AGCTTGTATATCCATTTTCGGATCTGATCAGCACGTGTTGACAATTAATCATCGGCATAGTATATCGGCA
TAGTATAATACGACAAGGTGAGGAACTAAACCATGGCCAAGTTGACCAGTGCCGTTCCGGTGCTCACCGC
GCGCGACGTCGCCGGAGCGGTCGAGTTCTGGACCGACCGGCTCGGGTTCTCCCGGGACTTCGCCGGTGTG
GTCCGGGACGACGTGACCCTGTTCATCAGCGCGGTCCAGGACCAGGTGGTGCCGGACAACACCCTGGCCT
GGGTGTGGGTGCGCGGCCTGGACGAGCTGTACGCCGAGTGGTCGGAGGTCGTGTCCACGAACTTCCGGGA
CGCCTCCGGGCCGGCCATGACCGAGATCGGCGAGCAGCCGTGGGGGCGGGAGTTCGCCCTGCGCGACCCG
GCCGGCAACTGCGTGCACTTCGTGGCCGAGGAGCAGGACTGACACGTGCTACGAGATTTCGATTCCACCG
CCGCCTTCTATGAAAGGTTGGGCTTCGGAATCGTTTTCCGGGACGCCGGCTGGATGATCCTCCAGCGCGG
GGATCTCATGCTGGAGTTCTTCGCCCACCCCAACTTGTTTATTGCAGCTTATAATGGTTACAAATAAAGC
AATAGCATCACAAATTTCACAAATAAAGCATTTTTTTCACTGCATTCTAGTTGTGGTTTGTCCAAACTCA
TCAATGTATCTTATCATGTCTGTATACCGTCGACCTCTAGCTAGAGCTTGGCGTAATCATGGTCATAGCT
GTTTCCTGTGTGAAATTGTTATCCGCTCACAATTCCACACAACATACGAGCCGGAAGCATAAAGTGTAAA
GCCTGGGGTGCCTAATGAGTGAGCTAACTCACATTAATTGCGTTGCGCTCACTGCCCGCTTTCCAGTCGG
GAAACCTGTCGTGCCAGCTGCATTAATGAATCGGCCAACGCGCGGGGAGAGGCGGTTTGCGTATTGGGCG
CTCTTCCGCTTCCTCGCTCACTGACTCGCTGCGCTCGGTCGTTCGGCTGCGGCGAGCGGTATCAGCTCAC
TCAAAGGCGGTAATACGGTTATCCACAGAATCAGGGGATAACGCAGGAAAGAACATGTGAGCAAAAGGCC
AGCAAAAGGCCAGGAACCGTAAAAAGGCCGCGTTGCTGGCGTTTTTCCATAGGCTCCGCCCCCCTGACGA
GCATCACAAAAATCGACGCTCAAGTCAGAGGTGGCGAAACCCGACAGGACTATAAAGATACCAGGCGTTT
CCCCCTGGAAGCTCCCTCGTGCGCTCTCCTGTTCCGACCCTGCCGCTTACCGGATACCTGTCCGCCTTTC
TCCCTTCGGGAAGCGTGGCGCTTTCTCATAGCTCACGCTGTAGGTATCTCAGTTCGGTGTAGGTCGTTCG
CTCCAAGCTGGGCTGTGTGCACGAACCCCCCGTTCAGCCCGACCGCTGCGCCTTATCCGGTAACTATCGT
CTTGAGTCCAACCCGGTAAGACACGACTTATCGCCACTGGCAGCAGCCACTGGTAACAGGATTAGCAGAG
CGAGGTATGTAGGCGGTGCTACAGAGTTCTTGAAGTGGTGGCCTAACTACGGCTACACTAGAAGAACAGT
ATTTGGTATCTGCGCTCTGCTGAAGCCAGTTACCTTCGGAAAAAGAGTTGGTAGCTCTTGATCCGGCAAA
CAAACCACCGCTGGTAGCGGTGGTTTTTTTGTTTGCAAGCAGCAGATTACGCGCAGAAAAAAAGGATCTC
AAGAAGATCCTTTGATCTTTTCTACGGGGTCTGACGCTCAGTGGAACGAAAACTCACGTTAAGGGATTTT
GGTCATGAGATTATCAAAAAGGATCTTCACCTAGATCCTTTTAAATTAAAAATGAAGTTTTAAATCAATC
TAAAGTATATATGAGTAAACTTGGTCTGACAGTTACCAATGCTTAATCAGTGAGGCACCTATCTCAGCGA
TCTGTCTATTTCGTTCATCCATAGTTGCCTGACTCCCCGTCGTGTAGATAACTACGATACGGGAGGGCTT
ACCATCTGGCCCCAGTGCTGCAATGATACCGCGAGACCCACGCTCACCGGCTCCAGATTTATCAGCAATA
AACCAGCCAGCCGGAAGGGCCGAGCGCAGAAGTGGTCCTGCAACTTTATCCGCCTCCATCCAGTCTATTA
ATTGTTGCCGGGAAGCTAGAGTAAGTAGTTCGCCAGTTAATAGTTTGCGCAACGTTGTTGCCATTGCTAC
AGGCATCGTGGTGTCACGCTCGTCGTTTGGTATGGCTTCATTCAGCTCCGGTTCCCAACGATCAAGGCGA
GTTACATGATCCCCCATGTTGTGCAAAAAAGCGGTTAGCTCCTTCGGTCCTCCGATCGTTGTCAGAAGTA
AGTTGGCCGCAGTGTTATCACTCATGGTTATGGCAGCACTGCATAATTCTCTTACTGTCATGCCATCCGT
AAGATGCTTTTCTGTGACTGGTGAGTACTCAACCAAGTCATTCTGAGAATAGTGTATGCGGCGACCGAGT
TGCTCTTGCCCGGCGTCAATACGGGATAATACCGCGCCACATAGCAGAACTTTAAAAGTGCTCATCATTG
GAAAACGTTCTTCGGGGCGAAAACTCTCAAGGATCTTACCGCTGTTGAGATCCAGTTCGATGTAACCCAC
TCGTGCACCCAACTGATCTTCAGCATCTTTTACTTTCACCAGCGTTTCTGGGTGAGCAAAAACAGGAAGG
CAAAATGCCGCAAAAAAGGGAATAAGGGCGACACGGAAATGTTGAATACTCATACTCTTCCTTTTTCAAT
ATTATTGAAGCATTTATCAGGGTTATTGTCTCATGAGCGGATACATATTTGAATGTATTTAGAAAAATAA
ACAAATAGGGGTTCCGCGCACATTTCCCCGAAAAGTGCCACCTGACGTCGACGGATCGGGAGATCTAAAA
AACGGAAACCCCGGGAATCTAACCCGGCTGAACGGATTTAGAGTCCATTCGATCTACATGATCAGGTTTC
CGGTGTTTCGTCCTTTCCACAAGATATATAAAGCCAAGAAATCGAAATACTTTCAAGTTACGGTAAGCAT
ATGATAGTCCATTTTAAAACATAATTTTAAAACTGCAAACTACCCAAGAAATTATTACTTTCTACGTCAC
GTATTTTGTACTAATATCTTTGTGTTTACAGTCAAATTAATTCCAATTATCTCTCTAACAGCCTTGTATC
GTATATGCAAATATGAAGGAATCATGGGAAATAGGCCCTCCAATTGCATGAAGAATCTGCTTAGGGTTAG
GCGTTTTGCGCTGCTTCGCGATGTACGGGCCAGATATACGCGTTGACATTGATTATTGACTAGTTATTAA
TAGTAATCAATTACGGGGTCATTAGTTCATAGCCCATATATGGAGTTCCGCGTTACATAACTTACGGTAA
ATGGCCCGCCTGGCTGACCGCCCAACGACCCCCGCCCATTGACGTCAATAATGACGTATGTTCCCATAGT
AACGCCAATAGGGACTTTCCATTGACGTCAATGGGTGGAGTATTTACGGTAAACTGCCCACTTGGCAGTA
CATCAAGTGTATCATATGCCAAGTACGCCCCCTATTGACGTCAATGACGGTAAATGGCCCGCCTGGCATT
ATGCCCAGTACATGACCTTATGGGACTTTCCTACTTGGCAGTACATCTACGTATTAGTCATCGCTATTAC
CATGGTGATGCGGTTTTGGCAGTACATCAATGGGCGTGGATAGCGGTTTGACTCACGGGGATTTCCAAGT
CTCCACCCCATTGACGTCAATGGGAGTTTGTTTTGGCACCAAAATCAACGGGACTTTCCAAAATGTCGTA
ACAACTCCGCCCCATTGACGCAAATGGGCGGTAGGCGTGTACGGTGGGAGGTCTATATAAGCAGAGCTCT
CTGGCTAACTAGAGAACCCACTGCTTACTGGCTTATCGAAATTAATACGACTCACTATAGGGAGACCCAA
GCTGGCTAGCGCCACCATGGCTTGCCCTGTGCCTCTGCAGCTGCCTCCCCTGGAACGCCTGACCCTGGAC
GATAAGAAACCACTGAACACCCTGATTAGCGCCACCGGCCTGTGGATGTCCAGGACCGGCACAATCCACA
AGATCAAGCACCACGAGGTGAGCAGATCCAAAATCTACATCGAGATGGCCTGCGGCGACCACCTGGTGGT
GAACAACAGCAGGAGCAGCAGGACCGCCCGGGCCCTGAGGCACCACAAGTATCGCAAGACATGCAAGCGG
TGTCGCGTGTCCGACGAGGATCTGAACAAGTTCCTGACCAAGGCCAATGAGGATCAGACATCCGTGAAGG
TGAAGGTGGTGTCTGCCCCAACCCGGACAAAGAAGGCAATGCCAAAGAGCGTGGCCAGGGCCCCCAAGCC
TCTGGAGAACACCGAGGCAGCACAGGCACAGCCATCTGGCAGCAAGTTTAGCCCAGCAATCCCCGTGAGC
ACCCAGGAGTCCGTGTCTGTGCCTGCCAGCGTGTCCACATCTATCTCTAGCATCTCTACCGGAGCAACAG
CCAGCGCCCTGGTGAAGGGCAACACCAATCCTATCACAAGCATGTCCGCCCCAGTGCAGGCCAGCGCCCC
TGCCCTGACCAAGTCCCAGACAGACCGCCTGGAGGTGCTGCTGAACCCTAAGGATGAGATCAGCCTGAAC
AGCGGCAAGCCATTCAGGGAGCTGGAGTCCGAGCTGCTGTCTAGGAGAAAGAAGGACCTGCAGCAAATCT
ACGCCGAGGAGAGGGAGAACTATCTGGGCAAGCTGGAGAGGGAGATCACCAGATTCTTTGTGGATAGAGG
CTTTCTGGAGATCAAGTCCCCAATCCTGATCCCCCTGGAGTACATCGAGCGGATGGGCATCGACAACGAT
ACAGAGCTGTCTAAGCAGATTTTCAGGGTGGACAAGAATTTTTGCCTGAGGCCCATGCTGGCCCCAAACC
TGGCCAATTACCTGAGGAAGCTGGACCGCGCCCTGCCCGACCCCATCAAGATTTTCGAGATCGGCCCATG
TTATAGAAAGGAGTCTGATGGCAAGGAGCACCTGGAGGAGTTTACCATGCTGAATTTTTGCCAGATGGGC
TCTGGCTGTACCCGGGAGAACCTGGAGAGCATCATCACAGACTTCCTGAATCACCTGGGCATCGACTTTA
AGATCGTGGGCGATAGCTGTATGGTGTTTGGCGACACACTGGATGTGATGCACGGCGATCTGGAGCTGTC
CTCTGCCGTGGTGGGACCTATCCCACTGGACAGGGAGTGGGGCATCGATAAGCCCTGGATCGGAGCAGGA
TTCGGCCTGGAGCGCCTGCTGAAGGTGAAGCACGACTTTAAGAACATCAAGCGGGCTGCCAGAAGCGAAA
GTTATTACAATGGGATTAGCACAAACCTGTGAAAGCTTGGTACCGAGCTCGGATCCACGTTACTGGCCGA
AGCCGCTTGGAATAAGGCCGGTGTGCGTTTGTCTATATGTTATTTTCCACCATATTGCCGTCTTTTGGCA
ATGTGAGGGCCCGGAAACCTGGCCCTGTCTTCTTGACGAGCATTCCTAGGGGTCTTTCCCCTCTCGCCAA
AGGAATGCAAGGTCTGTTGAATGTCGTGAAGGAAGCAGTTCCTCTGGAAGCTTCTTGAAGACAAACAACG
TCTGTAGCGACCCTTTGCAGGCAGCGGAACCCCCCACCTGGCGACAGGTGCCTCTGCGGCCAAAAGCCAC
GTGTATAAGATACACCTGCAAAGGCGGCACAACCCCAGTGCCACGTTGTGAGTTGGATAGTTGTGGAAAG
AGTCAAATGGCTCTCCTCAAGCGTATTCAACAAGGGGCTGAAGGATGCCCAGAAGGTACCCCATTGTATG
GGATCTGATCTGGGGCCTCGGTGCACATGCTTTACATGTGTTTAGTCGAGGTTAAAAAAACGTCTAGGCC
CCCCGAACCACGGGGACGTGGTTTTCCTTTGAAAAACACGATGATAATAGAATTCAGACCCAAGCTGGCT
AGCGCCACCATGGGCAAGCCTATTCCCAACCCCCTGCTGGGCCTGGATAGCACCGCTGACGACCCCTCCG
CTGCCGATAGAAACGTGGAAATCTGGAAGATCAAGAAACTGATTAAGAGCCTGGAGGCTGCCAGAGGAAA
CGGCACCAGCATGATCTCCCTGATTATCCCTCCCAAGGATCAGATCAGCAGGGTCGCTAAGATGCTCGCC
GATGATTTCGGCACCGCCAGCAATATCAAGAGCAGGGTGAACAGACTGAGCGTGCTGGGCGCCATTACCA
GCGTGCAGCAGAGACTGAAGCTGTACAACAAGGTGCCCCCCAACGGACTGGTGGTGTACTGTGGAACCAT
CGTGACCGAAGAGGGCAAGGAAAAAAAAGTGAACATCGACTTCGAGCCCTTCAAACCCATCAACACCTCC
CTCTACCTGTGCGACAATAAGTTCCACACCGAGGCCCTGACAGCTCTGCTCAGCGACGACTCCAAGTTCG
GCTTCATTGTGATCGACGGAAGCGGCGCTCTGTTCGGAACCCTGCAGGGCAACACCAGGGAGGTGCTCCA
CAAGTTCACCGTGGACCTGCCTAAAAAGCACGGCAGAGGCGGCCAGAGCGCTCTGAGATTCGCCAGGCTG
AGAATGGAGAAGAGGCACAACTACGTGAGAAAGGTGGCCGAAACCGCCGTGCAGCTGTTCATTAGCGGCG
ACAAGGTGAACGTGGCCGGCCTGGTGCTGGCCGGCTCCGCCGACTTTAAGACCGAGCTGTCCCAGAGCGA
TATGTTCGATCAGAGGCTGCAAAGCAAGGTGCTGAAGCTGGTGGACATCAGCTACGGAGGCGAGAACGGC
TTCAACCAGGCCATCGAACTCAGCACCGAGGTGCTGAGCAACGTGAAATTCATTCAAGAGAAGAAGCTCA
TCGGCAGGTACTTCGACGAGATCAGCCAGGATACCGGCAAGTACTGCTTTGGAGTGGAGGATACCCTGAA
GGCCCTGGAGATGGGCGCCGTGGAGATCCTGATTGTGTACGAGAATCTGGACATCATGAGATATGTGCTC
CACTGCCAGGGCACCGAGGAGGAGAAAATCCTGTACCTCACCCCCGAGCAGGAGAAGGACAAAAGCCACT
TCACCGATAAGGAGACCGGCCAGGAACACGAGCTGATTGAGTCCATGCCCCTGCTGGAGTGGTTTGCCAA
CAACTACAAGAAATTCGGCGCCACCCTCGAGATCGTCACCGACAAGTCCCAGGAAGGCTCCCAGTTCGTC
AAGGGCTTCGGCGGCATCGGAGGCATCCTCAGGTACAGGGTCGACTTCCAGGGCATGGAGTATCAGGGCG
GCGACGACGAGTTCTTCGATCTGGACGACTACTACCCATACGATGTTCCAGATTACGCTTAATGAGCGGC
CGCTCGAGTCTAGAGGGCCCGTTTAAACCCGCTGATCAGCCTCGACTGTGCCTTCTAGTTGCCAGCCATC
TGTTGTTTGCCCCTCCCCCGTGCCTTCCTTGACCCTGGAAGGTGCCACTCCCACTGTCCTTTCCTAATAA
AATGAGGAAATTGCATCGCATTGTCTGAGTAGGTGTCATTCTATTCTGGGGGGTGGGGTGGGGCAGGACA
GCAAGGGGGAGGATTGGGAAGACAATAGCAGGCATGCTGGGGATGCGGTGGGCTCTATGGCTTCTGAGGC
GGAAAGAACCAGCTGGGGCTCTAGGGGGTATCCCC
[124 nt withheld, positions 8156-8279]
C
[91 nt withheld, positions 8281-8371]
A
[49 nt withheld, positions 8373-8421]
CCTTTGACGTTGGAGTCCACGTTCTTTAATAGTGGACTCTTGTTCCAAACTGGAACAACACTCAACCCTA
TCTCGGTCTATTCTTTTGATTTATAAG
Features (pLannotate 1.2.2; 26 found; start..end, strand, type, name):
     80..409     +  promoter       SV40 promoter: SV40 enhancer and early promoter
    457..504     +  promoter       EM7 promoter: synthetic bacterial promoter&nbsp
    523..882     +  CDS            BleoR: antibiotic-binding protein; Sh ble from Streptoalloteichus hindustanus; confers resistance to bleomycin, phleomycin, and Zeocin™
    892..1017    +  CDS            ble (fragment): BLE_KLEPN - Experimental evidence at protein level: Swiss-Prot protein existence level 1. Binding protein with a strong affinity to the bleomycin family of antibiotics. Binds to CL990; an antimitotic-antibiotic compound. From Klebsiella pneumoniae.
   1012..1133    +  polyA_signal   SV40 poly(A) signal: SV40 polyadenylation signal
   1206..1222    -  protein_bind   lac operator: The lac repressor binds to the lac operator to inhibit transcription in E. coli. This inhibition can be relieved by adding lactose or isopropyl-β-D-thiogalactopyranoside (IPTG). lac repressor encoded by lacI
   1230..1260    -  promoter       lac promoter: promoter for the E. coli lac operon
   1275..1296    -  protein_bind   CAP binding site: CAP binding activates transcription in the presence of cAMP. E. coli catabolite activator protein
   1309..1401    -  CDS            lacI (fragment): lac repressor; lacI; The lac repressor binds to the lac operator to inhibit transcription in E. coli. This inhibition can be relieved by adding lactose or isopropyl-β-D-thiogalactopyranoside (IPTG).
   1584..2172    -  rep_origin     ori: high-copy-number ColE1/pMB1/pBR322/pUC origin of replication
   2343..3203    -  CDS            AmpR: β-lactamase; bla; confers resistance to ampicillin, carbenicillin, and related antibiotics
   3204..3308    -  promoter       AmpR promoter: bla
   3362..3430    -  ncRNA          tRNA: Accession: RF00005 - tRNA
   3440..3680    -  promoter       U6 promoter: RNA polymerase III promoter for human U6 snRNA
   3755..4134    +  enhancer       CMV enhancer: human cytomegalovirus immediate early enhancer
   4135..4338    +  promoter       CMV promoter: human cytomegalovirus (CMV) immediate early promoter
   4334..4367    +  LTR            5' LTR (truncated) (fragment): truncated 5' long terminal repeat (LTR) from HIV-1
   4383..4401    +  promoter       T7 promoter: promoter for bacteriophage T7 RNA polymerase
   4451..4477    +  CDS            NES: nuclear export signal from the HIV Rev protein (Fischer et al., 1995)
   4481..5839    +  CDS            pylS: PYLS_METMA - Experimental evidence at protein level: Swiss-Prot protein existence level 1. Catalyzes the attachment of pyrrolysine to tRNA(Pyl). Pyrrolysine is a lysine derivative encoded by the termination codon UAG. From Methanosarcina mazei (strain ATCC BAA-159 / DSM 3647 / Goe1 / Go1 / JCM 11833 / OCM 88) (Methanosarcina frisia).
   5955..6417    +  misc_feature   IRES: internal ribosome entry site (IRES) of the encephalomyocarditis virus (EMCV)
   6495..7802    +  CDS            ETF1: ERF1_HUMAN - Also known as ERF1, RF1, SUP45L1. Experimental evidence at protein level: Swiss-Prot protein existence level 1. Directs the termination of nascent peptide synthesis (translation) in response to the termination codons UAA, UAG and UGA (PubMed:7990965, PubMed:24486019). Component of the transient SURF complex which recruits UPF1 to stalled ribosomes in the context of nonsense-mediated decay (NMD) of mRNAs containing premature stop codons. Required for SHFL-mediated translation termination which inhibits programmed ribosomal frameshifting (-1PRF) of mRNA from viruses and cellular gen
   7803..7831    +  CDS            3xHA (fragment): three tandem HA epitope tags
   7886..8110    +  polyA_signal   bGH poly(A) signal: bovine growth hormone polyadenylation signal
   8114..8135    +  promoter       SV40 promoter (fragment): SV40 enhancer and early promoter
   8156..66      +  rep_origin     f1 ori (across the origin) (sequence partly withheld): f1 bacteriophage origin of replication; arrow indicates direction of (+) strand synthesis
