[The description below was written by a language model from this plasmid's Addgene catalogue record, the feature table of its GenBank file and pLannotate feature annotations shown in this document.]
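Description:
pcDNA3.1(+)_U6 tRNAPyl_CMV NESPylRS(AF)_IRES_eRF1(E55D)-HA is a mammalian expression plasmid on the pcDNA3.1(+) backbone that supplies, from a single vector, the machinery for amber (UAG) codon suppression in mammalian cells. It is propagated in E. coli through a high-copy ColE1/pUC origin with ampicillin resistance (AmpR). An SV40 promoter/EM7 promoter-driven Sh ble cassette with an SV40 poly(A) signal provides Zeocin selection in mammalian cells. An f1 origin and the SV40 origin embedded in the SV40 promoter are also present.

The main transcription unit runs from the CMV enhancer/promoter to the bGH polyadenylation signal and is bicistronic. The first cistron encodes a codon-optimized Methanosarcina mazei pyrrolysyl-tRNA synthetase carrying the Y306A/Y384F (AF) substitutions, with an N-terminal HIV Rev nuclear export signal that favours a cytoplasmic location for the enzyme. An EMCV IRES then drives translation of human eRF1 with the E55D mutation and a C-terminal HA tag. Since eRF1 normally directs termination at stop codons, this mutant is included as part of the suppression system. Separately, and in the opposite orientation, a human U6 RNA polymerase III promoter expresses the amber suppressor tRNA(Pyl) (CUA anticodon).

Co-transfected with a gene of interest bearing an in-frame amber codon, the plasmid supports site-specific incorporation of a non-canonical amino acid. The associated publication concerns minimal genetically encoded tags for fluorescent protein labelling in living neurons.

The two sequence records differ slightly. The 8,584 bp depositor map annotates a second NES and a V5 tag just after the IRES, whereas the 8,518 nt sequencing-derived annotation shows neither.
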