Addgene plasmid #182653: pcDNA3.1(+)_U6 tRNAPyl_CMV NESPylRS(AF)_IRES_eRF1(E55D)-HA
Purpose: Encodes codon-optimized AF mutant of M. mazei pyrrolysine (Pyl) tRNA synthetase fused to a nuclear export signal (NESPylRSAF),tRNACUAPyl & eRF1E55D used for amber codon suppression in mammalian cells
Depositing lab: Ivana Nikić-Spiegel. Depositing organization: Universitaetsklinikum Tuebingen. Publication: Minimal genetically encoded tags for fluorescent protein labeling in living neurons. Arsic A, Hagemann C, Stajkovic N, Schubert T, Nikic-Spiegel I. Nat Commun. 2022 Jan 14;13(1):314. doi: 10.1038/s41467-022-27956-y. PubMed 35031604.
Backbone
  Vector backbone: pcDNA3.1(+)
  Vector type: Mammalian Expression
  Selectable markers: Zeocin
Growth in bacteria
  Bacterial resistance: Ampicillin, 100 μg/mL
  Growth temperature: 37°C
  Growth strain: DH5alpha
  Copy number: High Copy
Gene/Insert 1
  Gene/Insert name: codon-optimized Y306A/Y384F (AF) double mutant of Methanosarcina mazei-derived pyrrolysine (Pyl) tRNA synthetase (alt name: NESPylRS(AF))
  Species: Methanosarcina mazei
  Mutation: Y306A/Y384F (AF) double mutant of Methanosarcina mazei-derived pyrrolysine (Pyl) tRNA synthetase
  Promoter: CMV
  Tag / fusion protein: nuclear export signal (NES) (N terminal on insert)
  Cloning method: Unknown
  Sequencing primers: 5′ CMVfw; 3′ NA
Gene/Insert 2
  Gene/Insert name: PylT (alt name: tRNA(Pyl))
  Species: Methanosarcina mazei
  Promoter: U6
  Cloning method: Unknown
  Sequencing primers: 5′ NA; 3′ NA
Gene/Insert 3
  Gene/Insert name: mutant eukaryotic release factor 1 (alt name: eRF1E55D)
  Species: H. sapiens (human)
  Mutation: E55D
  Promoter: CMV
  Tag / fusion protein: HA tag (C terminal on insert)
  Cloning method: Unknown
  Sequencing primers: 5′ NA; 3′ NA
Resource information
  A portion of this plasmid was derived from a plasmid made by: The codon-optimized gene of PylRS(AF) was custom synthesized by GeneScript. The U6-tRNA cassette was also synthesized by GeneScript.
Terms and licenses: Academic/Nonprofit Terms; Industry Terms: Not Available to Industry
How to cite: pcDNA3.1(+)_U6 tRNAPyl_CMV NESPylRS(AF)_IRES_eRF1(E55D)-HA was a gift from Ivana Nikić-Spiegel (Addgene plasmid # 182653 ; http://n2t.net/addgene:182653 ; RRID:Addgene_182653)
